Addgene plasmid #66934: alpha-actinin SR12-GFP
Purpose: Mammalian expression of aplha actinin SR12, containing only the first 29 amino acids of the protein, domains SR1 and SR2 (amino acids 267–507), and the last 5 amino acids
Depositing lab: Pere Roca-Cusachs & Michael Sheetz. Publication: Integrin-dependent force transmission to the extracellular matrix by alpha-actinin triggers adhesion maturation. Roca-Cusachs P, del Rio A, Puklin-Faucher E, Gauthier NC, Biais N, Sheetz MP. Proc Natl Acad Sci U S A. 2013 Apr 9;110(15):E1361-70. doi: 10.1073/pnas.1220723110. Epub 2013 Mar 20. PubMed 23515331.
Backbone
  Vector backbone: pEGFP-N1
  Backbone manufacturer: Clontech
  Backbone size w/o insert (bp): 4700
  Vector type: Mammalian Expression
  Selectable markers: Neomycin (select with G418)
Growth in bacteria
  Bacterial resistance: Kanamycin, 50 μg/mL
  Growth temperature: 37°C
  Growth strain: DH5alpha
  Copy number: Unknown
Gene/Insert
  Gene/Insert name: Alpha-actinin 1
  Species: H. sapiens (human)
  Insert size (bp): 1000
  Mutation: containing only the first 29 amino acids of the protein, domains SR1 and SR2 (amino acids 267–507), and the last 5 amino acids of the protein.
  Entrez Gene: ACTN1 (a.k.a. BDPLT15)
  Promoter: CMV
  Tag / fusion protein: GFP (C terminal on backbone)
  Cloning method: Restriction Enzyme; 5′ cloning site HindIII (not destroyed); 3′ cloning site unknown (not destroyed)
  Sequencing primers: 5′ CMV-F; 3′ EGFP-N
Terms and licenses: Academic/Nonprofit Terms; Industry Terms: Not Available to Industry
How to cite: alpha-actinin SR12-GFP was a gift from Pere Roca-Cusachs & Michael Sheetz (Addgene plasmid # 66934)
