[The description below was written by a language model from this plasmid's Addgene catalogue record.]
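Description:
alpha-actinin SR12-GFP is a mammalian expression plasmid built on the Clontech pEGFP-N1 backbone (about 4.7 kb without insert). It is propagated in E. coli under kanamycin selection. In mammalian cells the neomycin resistance marker allows G418 selection of stable transfectants. The record lists the copy number as unknown, and no feature table is provided, so origins of replication and other backbone elements are not itemised for this construct.

The insert, roughly 1 kb, is a truncated form of human alpha-actinin 1 (ACTN1). It retains only the first 29 amino acids of the protein, spectrin repeat domains SR1 and SR2 (amino acids 267–507), and the final 5 amino acids, so most of the sequence between residues 29 and 267 and most of the sequence after SR2 is absent. The fragment was cloned by restriction digestion, with HindIII at the 5′ end; the 3′ site is not recorded. It is driven by the CMV promoter, a strong constitutive promoter in most mammalian cell lines. As in N1-type vectors generally, the insert sits upstream of the fluorescent protein coding sequence, so the fragment is produced with GFP fused to its C terminus.

The plasmid is intended for expressing this isolated SR1–SR2 fragment in mammalian cells, where the GFP tag allows its localisation to be followed by fluorescence microscopy. The associated work concerns alpha-actinin's role in integrin-dependent force transmission to the extracellular matrix and adhesion maturation. This suggests use as a domain-dissection construct alongside other alpha-actinin variants, although the record does not describe specific experiments.
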