>Addgene plasmid #66934 | alpha-actinin SR12-GFP | depositor partial sequence | sequence record 115102 | alpha actinin SR12
TAGCAGAGCTGGTTTAGTGAACCGTCAGATCCGCTAGCGCTACCGGACTCAGATCTCGAGCTCAAGCTTC
GCACCATCATGGACCATTATGATTCTCAGCAAACCAACGATTACATGCAGCCAGAAGAGGACTGGGACCG
GGACCTGCTCCTGGACCCGGCCTGGAAGGCGGAGACAGCAGCCAATCGCATCTGCAAGGTGTTGGCCGTC
AACCAGGAGAACGAGCAGCTTATGGAAGACTACGAGAAGCTGGCCAGTGATCTGTTGGAGTGGATCCGCC
GCACAATCCCGTGGCTGGAGAACCGGGTGCCCGAGAACACCATGCATGCCATGCAACAGAAGCTGGAGGA
CTTCCGGGACTACCGGCGCCTGCACAAGCCGCCCAAGGTGCAGGAGAAGTGCCAGCTGGAGATCAACTTC
AACACGCTGCAGACCAAGCTGCGGCTCAGCAACCGGCCTGCCTTCATGCCCTCTGAGGGCAGGATGGTCT
CGGACATCAACAATGCCTGGGGCTGCCTGGAGCAGGTGGAGAAGGGCTATGAGGAGTGGTTGCTGAATGA
GATCCGGAGGCTGGAGCGACTGGACCACCTGGCAGAGAAGTTCCGGCAGAAGGCCTCCATCCACGAGGCC
TGGACTGACGGCAAAGAGGCCATGCTGCGACAGAAGGACTATGAGACCGCCACCCTCTCGGAGATCAAGG
CCTTGCTCAAGAAGCATGAGGCCTTCGAGAGTGACCTGGCTGCCCACCAGGACCGTGTGGAGCAGATTGC
CGCCATCGCACAGGAGCTCAATGAGCTGGACTATTATGACTCACCCAGTGTCAACGCCCGTTGCCAAAAG
ATCTGTGACCAGTGGGACAATCTGGGGGCCCTAACTCAGAAGCGAAGGGAAGCTCTGGAGCGGACCGAGA
AACTGCTGGAGACCATTGAGAGTGACCTCAAGCTTCGAATTCTGCAGTCGACGGTACCGCGGGCCCGGGA
TCCACCGGTCGCCACCATGGTGAGCAAGGGCGAGGAGC
