>Addgene plasmid #66934 | alpha-actinin SR12-GFP | addgene partial sequence | sequence record 117824 | CMV-F 5'-CGCAAATGGGCGGTAGGCGTG-3'
TGAACCGTCAGATCCGCTAGCGCTACCGGACTCAGATCTCGAGCTCAAGCTTCGCACCATCATGGACCAT
TATGATTCTCAGCAAACCAACGATTACATGCAGCCAGAAGAGGACTGGGACCGGGACCTGCTCCTGGACC
CGGCCTGGAAGGCGGAGACAGCAGCCAATCGCATCTGCAAGGTGTTGGCCGTCAACCAGGAGAACGAGCA
GCTTATGGAAGACTACGAGAAGCTGGCCAGTGATCTGTTGGAGTGGATCCGCCGCACAATCCCGTGGCTG
GAGAACCGGGTGCCCGAGAACACCATGCATGCCATGCAACAGAAGCTGGAGGACTTCCGGGACTACCGGC
GCCTGCACAAGCCGCCCAAGGTGCAGGAGAAGTGCCAGCTGGAGATCAACTTCAACACGCTGCAGACCAA
GCTGCGGCTCAGCAACCGGCCTGCCTTCATGCCCTCTGAGGGCAGGATGGTCTCGGACATCAACAATGCC
TGGGGCTGCCTGGAGCAGGTGGAGAAGGGCTATGAGGAGTGGTTGCTGAATGAGATCCGGAGGCTGGAGC
GACTGGACCACCTGGCAGAGAAGTTCCGGCAGAAGGCCTCCATCCACGAGGCCTGGACTGACGGCAAAGA
GGCCATGCTGCGACAGAAGGACTATGAGACCGCCACCCTCTCGGAGATCAAGGCCTTGCTCAAGAAGCAT
GAGGCCTTCGAGAGTGACCTGGCTGCCCACCAGGACCGTGTGGAGCAGATTGCCGCCATCGCACAGGAGC
TCAATGAGCTGGACTATTATGACTCACCCAGTGTCAACGCCCGTTGCCAA
