>Addgene plasmid #66934 | alpha-actinin SR12-GFP | addgene partial sequence | sequence record 117854 | EGFP-N 5'-CGTCGCCGTCCAGCTCGACCAG-3'
GCTCCTCGCCCTTGCTCACCATGGTGGCGACCGGTGGATCCCGGGCCCGCGGTACCGTCGACTGCAGAAT
TCGAAGCTTGAGGTCACTCTCAATGGTCTCCAGCAGTTTCTCGGTCCGCTCCAGAGCTTCCCTTCGCTTC
TGAGTTAGGGCCCCCAGATTGTCCCACTGGTCACAGATCTTTTGGCAACGGGCGTTGACACTGGGTGAGT
CATAATAGTCCAGCTCATTGAGCTCCTGTGCGATGGCGGCAATCTGCTCCACACGGTCCTGGTGGGCAGC
CAGGTCACTCTCGAAGGCCTCATGCTTCTTGAGCAAGGCCTTGATCTCCGAGAGGGTGGCGGTCTCATAG
TCCTTCTGTCGCAGCATGGCCTCTTTGCCGTCAGTCCAGGCCTCGTGGATGGAGGCCTTCTGCCGGAACT
TCTCTGCCAGGTGGTCCAGTCGCTCCAGCCTCCGGATCTCATTCAGCAACCACTCCTCATAGCCCTTCTC
CACCTGCTCCAGGCAGCCCCAGGCATTGTTGATGTCCGAGACCATCCTGCCCTCAGAGGGCATGAAGGCA
GGCCGGTTGCTGAGCCGCAGCTTGGTCTGCAGCGTGTTGAAGTTGATCTCCAGCTGGCACTTCTCCTGCA
CCTTGGGCGGCTTGTGCAGGCGCCGGTAGTCCCGGAAGTCCTCCAGCTTCTGTTGCATGGCATGCATGGT
GTTCTCGGGCACCCGGTTCTCCAGCCACGGGATTGTGCGGCGGATCCACTCCAACAGATCACTGGCCAGC
TTCTCGTAGTCTTCCATAAGCTGCTCGTTCTCCTGGTTGACGGCCAACACCTTGCAGATGCGATTGGCTG
CTGTCTCCGCCTTCCAGGCCGGGTCCAGGAGCAGGTCCCGGTCC
